Addgene plasmid #61404: pCITF-KCC2
Purpose: Mammalian expression vector for human KCC2 under CAG promoter. Coexpression of TdTomato with IRES sequence
Depositing lab: Franck Polleux. Depositing organization: University of North Carolina at Chapel Hill. Publication: KCC2 expression promotes the termination of cortical interneuron migration in a voltage-sensitive calcium-dependent manner. Bortone D, Polleux F. Neuron. 2009 Apr 16;62(1):53-71. doi: 10.1016/j.neuron.2009.01.034. PubMed 19376067.
Backbone
  Vector backbone: pCITF
  Backbone size w/o insert (bp): 6900
  Total vector size (bp): 10292
  Vector type: Mammalian Expression
Growth in bacteria
  Bacterial resistance: Kanamycin, 50 μg/mL
  Growth temperature: 37°C
  Growth strain: DH5alpha
  Copy number: High Copy
Gene/Insert
  Gene/Insert name: KCC2 (alt name: SLC12A5)
  Species: H. sapiens (human)
  Insert size (bp): 3351
  GenBank ID: AAG43493.1 AF208159.1
  Entrez Gene: SLC12A5 (a.k.a. EIEE34, EIG14, KCC2, hKCC2)
  Promoter: CAG
  Tag / fusion protein: IRES-tdTomato-Flag (C terminal on backbone)
  Cloning method: Restriction Enzyme; 5′ cloning site EcoRI (not destroyed); 3′ cloning site EcoRI (destroyed during cloning)
  Sequencing primers: 5′ CTACAGCTCCTGGGCAACGT; 3′ CGGCTTCGGCCAGTAACG
Terms and licenses: Academic/Nonprofit Terms; Industry Terms: Not Available to Industry
How to cite: pCITF-KCC2 was a gift from Franck Polleux (Addgene plasmid # 61404 ; http://n2t.net/addgene:61404 ; RRID:Addgene_61404)
