[The description below was written by a language model from this plasmid's Addgene catalogue record and pLannotate feature annotations shown in this document.]
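Description:
pCITF-KCC2 is a mammalian expression plasmid built on the pCITF backbone for bicistronic expression of human KCC2 (SLC12A5), the neuronal potassium-chloride cotransporter, together with the red fluorescent reporter tdTomato. It is maintained in E. coli through a high-copy ColE1/pUC-type origin and selected with kanamycin. Resistance comes from a Tn5 NeoR/KanR (aminoglycoside phosphotransferase) gene, which the annotation places directly downstream of a bacterial bla-type promoter and upstream of an HSV TK polyadenylation signal. No eukaryotic promoter is annotated for this marker, so the record does not establish that it can be used for G418 selection in mammalian cells.

The expression unit is driven by the CAG promoter, annotated as its three components: the CMV immediate-early enhancer, the chicken β-actin promoter and a chimeric β-actin/β-globin intron, which together give strong, broadly active transcription. The KCC2 coding sequence was inserted at an EcoRI site downstream of the intron. It is followed by an EMCV IRES that permits cap-independent translation of tdTomato from the same transcript, so red fluorescence marks cells that also express the transporter without fusing the two proteins. The Flag tag sits at the C terminus of tdTomato, not on KCC2, and an SV40 poly(A) signal terminates the transcript. A short fragment matching an HA tag is annotated just after KCC2, but the catalogue entry does not mention it.

The associated publication concerns KCC2 expression and the termination of cortical interneuron migration, which fits use of the plasmid to overexpress KCC2 in neurons and identify the transfected cells. The catalogue lists a total size of 10,292 bp, whereas the annotated depositor sequence is 9,718 nt, and the record does not explain this discrepancy.
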