Features (pLannotate 1.2.2; 18 found; start..end, strand, type, name):
     42..629     -  rep_origin     ori: high-copy-number ColE1/pMB1/pBR322/pUC origin of replication
    851..867     +  polyA_signal   bGH poly(A) signal (fragment): bovine growth hormone polyadenylation signal
    958..1005    -  polyA_signal   HSV TK poly(A) signal: herpes simplex virus thymidine kinase polyadenylation signal (Cole and Stacy, 1985)
   1064..1216    -  CDS            ble (fragment): BLE_KLEPN - Experimental evidence at protein level: Swiss-Prot protein existence level 1. Binding protein with a strong affinity to the bleomycin family of antibiotics. Binds to CL990; an antimitotic-antibiotic compound. From Klebsiella pneumoniae.
   1237..2031    -  CDS            NeoR/KanR: aminoglycoside phosphotransferase from Tn5; aph(3')-II (or nptII); confers resistance to neomycin, kanamycin, and G418 (Geneticin®)
   2032..2135    -  promoter       AmpR promoter: bla
   2243..2546    +  enhancer       CMV enhancer: human cytomegalovirus immediate early enhancer
   2548..2825    +  promoter       chicken β-actin promoter: No description available
   2826..3838    +  intron         chimeric intron: chimera between introns from chicken β-actin and rabbit β-globin
   3893..3914    +  misc_feature   MCS (fragment): multiple cloning site
   3971..7267    +  CDS            SLC12A5: S12A5_HUMAN - Also known as KCC2, KIAA1176. Experimental evidence at protein level: Swiss-Prot protein existence level 1. Mediates electroneutral potassium-chloride cotransport in mature neurons and is required for neuronal Cl(-) homeostasis. As major extruder of intracellular chloride, it establishes the low neuronal Cl(-) levels required for chloride influx after binding of GABA-A and glycine to their receptors, with subsequent hyperpolarization and neuronal inhibition (By similarity). Involved in the regulation of dendritic spine formation and maturation (PubMed:24668262). From Homo sapiens
   7292..7317    +  CDS            3xHA (fragment): three tandem HA epitope tags
   7327..7905    +  misc_feature   IRES2: internal ribosome entry site (IRES) of the encephalomyocarditis virus (EMCV)
   7925..9352    +  CDS            tdTomato: tdTomato is a basic (constitutively fluorescent) orange fluorescent protein published in 2004, derived from Discosoma sp.. It is reported to be a somewhat slowly-maturing tandem dimer with low acid sensitivity.
   9350..9376    +  CDS            3xFLAG (fragment): three tandem FLAG® epitope tags
   9421..9504    +  CDS            large T antigen (fragment): large T antigen from SV40 (simian virus 40)
   9527..9608    +  polyA_signal   SV40 poly(A) signal: SV40 polyadenylation signal
   9624..9712    -  rep_origin     RSF ori (fragment): Plasmids containing the RSF 1030 origin of replication can be propagated in E. coli cells that contain additional plasmids with compatible origins.
>Addgene plasmid #61404 | pCITF-KCC2 | depositor full sequence | sequence record 122754 | pCITF-KCC2 sequence 9718 bps
CAAAAGGCCAGGAACCGTAAAAAGGCCGCGTTGCTGGCGTTTTTCCATAGGCTCCGCCCCCCTGACGAGC
ATCACAAAAATCGACGCTCAAGTCAGAGGTGGCGAAACCCGACAGGACTATAAAGATACCAGGCGTTTCC
CCCTGGAAGCTCCCTCGTGCGCTCTCCTGTTCCGACCCTGCCGCTTACCGGATACCTGTCCGCCTTTCTC
CCTTCGGGAAGCGTGGCGCTTTCTCATAGCTCACGCTGTAGGTATCTCAGTTCGGTGTAGGTCGTTCGCT
CCAAGCTGGGCTGTGTGCACGAACCCCCCGTTCAGCCCGACCGCTGCGCCTTATCCGGTAACTATCGTCT
TGAGTCCAACCCGGTAAGACACGACTTATCGCCACTGGCAGCAGCCACTGGTAACAGGATTAGCAGAGCG
AGGTATGTAGGCGGTGCTACAGAGTTCTTGAAGTGGTGGCCTAACTACGGCTACACTAGAAGACAGTATT
TGGTATCTGCGCTCTGCTGAAGCCAGTTACCTTCGGAAAAAGAGTTGGTAGCTCTTGATCCGGCAAACAA
ACCACCGCTGGTAGCGGTGGTTTTTTTGTTTGCAAGCAGCAGATTACGCGCAGAAAAAAAGGATCTCAAG
AAGATCCTTTGATCTTTTCTACGGGGTCTGACGCTCAGTGGAACGAAAACTCACGTTAAGGGATTTTGGT
CATGAGATTATCAAAAAGGATCTTCACCTAGATCCTTTTAAATTAAAAATGAAGTTTTAAATCAATCTAA
AGTATATATGAGTAACCTGAGGCTATGGCAGGGCCTGCCGCCCCGACGTTGGCTGCGAGCCCTGGGCCTT
CACCCGAACTTGGGGGGTGGGGTGGGGAAAAGGAAGAAACGCGGGCGTATTGGCCCCAATGGGGTCTCGG
TGGGGTATCGACAGAGTGCCAGCCCTGGGACCGAACCCCGCGTTTATGAACAAACGACCCAACACCGTGC
GTTTTATTCTGTCTTTTTATTGCCGTCATAGCGCGGGTTCCTTCCGGTATTGTCTCCTTCCGTGTTTCAG
TTAGCCTCCCCCTAGGGTGGGCGAAGAACTCCAGCATGAGATCCCCGCGCTGGAGGATCATCCAGCCGGC
GTCCCGGAAAACGATTCCGAAGCCCAACCTTTCATAGAAGGCGGCGGTGGAATCGAAATCTCGTGATGGC
AGGTTGGGCGTCGCTTGGTCGGTCATTTCGAACCCCAGAGTCCCGCTCAGAAGAACTCGTCAAGAAGGCG
ATAGAAGGCGATGCGCTGCGAATCGGGAGCGGCGATACCGTAAAGCACGAGGAAGCGGTCAGCCCATTCG
CCGCCAAGCTCTTCAGCAATATCACGGGTAGCCAACGCTATGTCCTGATAGCGGTCCGCCACACCCAGCC
GGCCACAGTCGATGAATCCAGAAAAGCGGCCATTTTCCACCATGATATTCGGCAAGCAGGCATCGCCATG
GGTCACGACGAGATCCTCGCCGTCGGGCATGCTCGCCTTGAGCCTGGCGAACAGTTCGGCTGGCGCGAGC
CCCTGATGCTCTTCGTCCAGATCATCCTGATCGACAAGACCGGCTTCCATCCGAGTACGTGCTCGCTCGA
TGCGATGTTTCGCTTGGTGGTCGAATGGGCAGGTAGCCGGATCAAGCGTATGCAGCCGCCGCATTGCATC
AGCCATGATGGATACTTTCTCGGCAGGAGCAAGGTGAGATGACAGGAGATCCTGCCCCGGCACTTCGCCC
AATAGCAGCCAGTCCCTTCCCGCTTCAGTGACAACGTCGAGCACAGCTGCGCAAGGAACGCCCGTCGTGG
CCAGCCACGATAGCCGCGCTGCCTCGTCTTGCAGTTCATTCAGGGCACCGGACAGGTCGGTCTTGACAAA
AAGAACCGGGCGCCCCTGCGCTGACAGCCGGAACACGGCGGCATCAGAGCAGCCGATTGTCTGTTGTGCC
CAGTCATAGCCGAATAGCCTCTCCACCCAAGCGGCCGGAGAACCTGCGTGCAATCCATCTTGTTCAATCA
TACTCTTCCTTTTTCAATATTATTGAAGCATTTATCAGGGTATTGTCTCATGAGCGGATACATATTTGAA
TGTATTTAGAAAAATAAACAAATAGGGGTTCCGCGCACATTTCCCCGAAAAGTGCCACCTGAACGAAGCA
TCTGTGCTTCACTAGTTATTAATAGTAATCAATTACGGGGTCATTAGTTCATAGCCCATATATGGAGTTC
CGCGTTACATAACTTACGGTAAATGGCCCGCCTGGCTGACCGCCCAACGACCCCCGCCCATTGACGTCAA
TAATGACGTATGTTCCCATAGTAACGCCAATAGGGACTTTCCATTGACGTCAATGGGTGGAGTATTTACG
GTAAACTGCCCACTTGGCAGTACATCAAGTGTATCATATGCCAAGTACGCCCCCTATTGACGTCAATGAC
GGTAAATGGCCCGCCTGGCATTATGCCCAGTACATGACCTTATGGGACTTTCCTACTTGGCAGTACATCT
ACGTATTAGTCATCGCTATTACCATGGTCGAGGTGAGCCCCACGTTCTGCTTCACTCTCCCCATCTCCCC
CCCCTCCCCACCCCCAATTTTGTATTTATTTATTTTTTAATTATTTTGTGCAGCGATGGGGGCGGGGGGG
GGGGGGGGGCGCGCGCCAGGCGGGGCGGGGCGGGGCGAGGGGCGGGGCGGGGCGAGGCGGAGAGGTGCGG
CGGCAGCCAATCAGAGCGGCGCGCTCCGAAAGTTTCCTTTTATGGCGAGGCGGCGGCGGCGGCGGCCCTA
TAAAAAGCGAAGCGCGCGGCGGGCGGGAGTCGCTGCGTTGCCTTCGCCCCGTGCCCCGCTCCGCGCCGCC
TCGCGCCGCCCGCCCCGGCTCTGACTGACCGCGTTACTCCCACAGGTGAGCGGGCGGGACGGCCCTTCTC
CTCCGGGCTGTAATTAGCGCTTGGTTTAATGACGGCTCGTTTCTTTTCTGTGGCTGCGTGAAAGCCTTAA
AGGGCTCCGGGAGGGCCCTTTGTGCGGGGGGGAGCGGCTCGGGGGGTGCGTGCGTGTGTGTGTGCGTGGG
GAGCGCCGCGTGCGGCCCGCGCTGCCCGGCGGCTGTGAGCGCTGCGGGCGCGGCGCGGGGCTTTGTGCGC
TCCGCGTGTGCGCGAGGGGAGCGCGGCCGGGGGCGGTGCCCCGCGGTGCGGGGGGGCTGCGAGGGGAACA
AAGGCTGCGTGCGGGGTGTGTGCGTGGGGGGGTGAGCAGGGGGTGTGGGCGCGGCGGTCGGGCTGTAACC
CCCCCCTGCACCCCCCTCCCCGAGTTGCTGAGCACGGCCCGGCTTCGGGTGCGGGGCTCCGTACGGGGCG
TGGCGCGGGGCTCGCCGTGCCGGGCGGGGGGTGGCGGCAGGTGGGGGTGCCGGGCGGGGCGGGGCCGCCT
CGGGCCGGGGAGGGCTCGGGGGAGGGGCGCGGCGGCCCCCGGAGCGCCGGCGGCTGTCGAGGCGCGGCGA
GCCGCAGCCATTGCCTTTTATGGTAATCGTGCGAGAGGGCGCAGGGACTTCCTTTGTCCCAAATCTGTGC
GGAGCCGAAATCTGGGAGGCGCCGCCGCACCCCCTCTAGCGGGCGCGGGGCGAAGCGGTGCGGCGCCGGC
AGGAAGGAAATGGGCGGGGAGGGCCTTCGTGCGTCGCCGCGCCGCCGTCCCCTTCTCCCTCTCCAGCCTC
GGGGCTGTCCGCGGGGGGACGGCTGCCTTCGGGGGGGACGGGGCAGGGCGGGGTTCGGCTTCTGGCGTGT
GACCGGCGGCTCTAGAGCCTCTGCTAACCATGTTCATGCCTTCTTCTTTTTCCTACAGCTCCTGGGCAAC
GTGCTGGTTATTGTGCTGTCTCATCATTTTGGCAAAGAATTGCTCGAGCTCAAGCTTCGAATTCGGCTTA
TGCCCAACAACCTGACGGACTGCGAGGACGGCGATGGGGGAGCCAACCCGGGTGATGGCAACCCCAAGGA
AAGCAGTCCCTTCATCAACAGCACCGACACAGAGAAGGGAAAGGAGTATGATGGCAAGAACATGGCCTTG
TTTGAGGAGGAGATGGACACCAGCCCTATGGTGTCCTCCTTGCTCAGTGGCCTGGCCAACTACACCAACC
TGCCCCAGGGAAGTAGGGAGCATGAAGAGGCAGAAAACAATGAGGGTGGAAAAAAGAAGCCGGTGCAGGC
CCCACGCATGGGCACCTTCATGGGCGTGTACCTGCCGTGCCTGCAGAACATCTTTGGCGTCATCCTCTTC
CTGCGGCTCACCTGGGTGGTGGGCATTGCAGGCATCATGGAGTCCTTCTGCATGGTGTTCATCTGCTGCT
CCTGTACGATGCTCACGGCCATCTCCATGAGTGCAATTGCAACGAATGGTGTTGTGCCTGCTGGTGGCTC
CTACTACATGATTTCCAGGTCTCTGGGCCCAGAGTTTGGGGGTGCCGTGGGCCTCTGCTTCTACCTGGGC
ACTACCTTTGCAGGAGCCATGTACATCCTGGGCACCATCGAAATCCTGCTGGCTTACCTCTTCCCAGCCA
TGGCCATCTTCAAGGCAGAAGATGCCAGTGGGGAGGCAGCAGCCATGCTGAACAACATGCGTGTTTACGG
CACCTGTGTGCTCACCTGCATGGCCACTGTGGTGTTTGTGGGTGTCAAGTATGTCAACAAGTTTGCCCTT
GTCTTCCTGGGTTGTGTCATCCTCTCCATCCTGGCCATCTATGCTGGGGTCATCAAGTCTGCCTTCGACC
CACCCAACTTCCCGATCTGCCTCCTGGGTAACCGCACGCTGTCTCGCCATGGCTTTGATGTCTGTGCCAA
GCTGGCTTGGGAAGGAAATGAGACGGTGACCACACGGCTATGGGGCCTTTTCTGCTCCTCTCGCTTCCTC
AACGCCACCTGTGATGAATACTTCACCCGAAACAATGTCACAGAGATCCAGGGCATCCCTGGTGCTGCCA
GTGGCCTCATCAAAGAGAACCTCTGGAGCTCCTACCTGACCAAGGGCGTGATTGTGGAGAGGAGTGGGAT
GACCTCGGTGGGCCTGGCCGATGGCACTCCTATCGACATGGACCACCCTTATGTCTTCAGTGATATGACC
TCCTACTTCACCCTGCTGGTTGGCATCTACTTCCCCTCAGTCACAGGGATCATGGCTGGTTCTAACCGCT
CTGGGGACCTGAGGGATGCCCAGAAGTCAATCCCCACTGGCACCATCCTGGCCATCGCCACCACCTCTGC
TGTCTACATCAGCTCCGTTGTTCTGTTTGGGGCCTGCATTGAGGGGGTCGTCCTGCGGGACAAGTTTGGC
GAAGCTGTGAATGGCAACCTCGTGGTGGGCACTCTGGCCTGGCCATCTCCATGGGTAATTGTCATCGGAT
CCTTCTTCTCCACCTGTGGGGCTGGGCTGCAGAGCCTCACGGGGGCCCCACGCCTGCTGCAGGCCATCTC
GAGGGATGGCATTGTGCCCTTCCTGCAGGTCTTTGGCCATGGCAAGGCCAATGGAGAGCCGACCTGGGCC
CTGCTCCTGACTGCCTGCATCTGCGAGATTGGCATCCTCATTGCATCCCTCGACGAGGTGGCCCCCATCC
TCTCTATGTTCTTCCTGATGTGCTACATGTTTGTGAATCTGGCCTGTGCAGTGCAGACGCTGCTGAGGAC
ACCCAACTGGAGGCCACGCTTTCGATATTACCACTGGACCCTCTCCTTCCTGGGCATGAGCCTCTGCCTG
GCCCTCATGTTCATCTGCTCCTGGTATTATGCACTGGTAGCCATGCTCATTGCTGGACTCATCTACAAGT
ACATTGAGTACCGTGGGGCAGAGAAGGAGTGGGGCGATGGGATACGAGGTCTGTCTCTCAGTGCGGCTCG
CTATGCCCTCTTACGCCTGGAGGAAGGGCCCCCACACACCAAGAACTGGAGGCCACAGCTGCTGGTGCTG
GTGCGTGTGGACCAAGACCAGAATGTGGTGCACCCCCAGCTGCTCTCACTGACCTCCCAGCTGAAGGCAG
GGAAGGGCCTGACCATCGTGGGCTCTGTCCTTGAGGGCACCTTTCTGGAAAATCATCCACAGGCCCAGCG
GGCAGAAGAGTCTATCAGGCGCCTGATGGAGGCAGAGAAGGTGAAGGGCTTCTGCCAGGTGGTGATCTCC
TCCAACTTGCGTGATGGCGTGTCCCATCTGATCCAGTCCGGGGGCCTCGGGGGGCTGCAGCACAACACTG
TGCTTGTTGGCTGGCCCCGCAACTGGCGCCAGAAGGAAGATCATCAGACGTGGAGGAACTTCATTGAGCT
GGTCCGGGAAACCACAGCTGGCCACTTAGCCCTGCTGGTCACCAAGAACGTTTCCATGTTTCCTGGGAAC
CCTGAGCGCTTCTCTGAGGGCAGCATCGACGTTTGGTGGATTGTGCACGATGGAGGCATGCTCATGCTGC
TGCCCTTCCTGCTGCGGCACCACAAGGTCTGGCGGAAGTGCAAGATGCGTATCTTCACTGTGGCCCAGAT
GGATGACAATAGCATCCAGATGAAGAAGGATCTGACCACATTTCTGTATCATTTACGCATCACTGCGGAG
GTCGAGGTGGTGGAGATGCATGAGAGCGACATCTCAGCTTACACCTATGAGAAGACGTTGGTGATGGAGC
AGCGTTCCCAGATCCTCAAACAGATGCATTTAACCAAGAATGAGCGGGAGCGGGAGATCCAGAGTATCAC
AGATGAGTCACGAGGCTCAATCCGGAGAAAGAATCCAGCCAACACGCGGCTCCGCCTGAACGTCCCAGAA
GAGACGGCTGGTGACAGTGAAGAGAAGCCAGAGGAGGAGGTGCAGCTGATCCACGATCAGAGTGCTCCCA
GCTGCCCCAGCAGCTCCCCGTCCCCAGGGGAGGAGCCTGAGGGGGAAGGGGAGACAGATCCGGAGAAGGT
GCATCTCACCTGGACCAAGGACAAGTCGGTGGCAGAGAAGAATAAGGGCCCCAGTCCTGTCTCCTCTGAG
GGCATCAAGGACTTCTTCAGCATGAAGCCGGAGTGGGAGAACTTGAACCAGTCCAACGTGCGGCGCATGC
ACACGGCCGTGCGGCTGAACGAGGTCATCGTGAAGAAATCCCGGGACGCCAAGCTTGTTTTGCTCAACAT
GCCTGGGCCTCCCCGCAACCGCAATGGTGATGAAAACTACATGGAGTTTCTCGAGGTCCTCACAGAGCAC
CTGGACCGGGTGATGCTGGTCCGCGGCGGCGGCCGCGAGGTCATCACCATCTACTCCTGAGAACCAGGTC
TAGGGGATCCATACCCATACGATGTTCCAGATTACGCATAGATCCGCCCCTCTCCCTCCCCCCCCCCTAA
CGTTACTGGCCGAAGCCGCTTGGAATAAGGCCGGTGTGCGTTTGTCTATATGTTATTTTCCACCATATTG
CCGTCTTTTGGCAATGTGAGGGCCCGGAAACCTGGCCCTGTCTTCTTGACGAGCATTCCTAGGGGTCTTT
CCCCTCTCGCCAAAGGAATGCAAGGTCTGTTGAATGTCGTGAAGGAAGCAGTTCCTCTGGAAGCTTCTTG
AAGACAAACAACGTCTGTAGCGACCCTTTGCAGGCAGCGGAACCCCCCACCTGGCGACAGGTGCCTCTGC
GGCCAAAAGCCACGTGTATAAGATACACCTGCAAAGGCGGCACAACCCCAGTGCCACGTTGTGAGTTGGA
TAGTTGTGGAAAGAGTCAAATGGCTCTCCTCAAGCGTATTCAACAAGGGGCTGAAGGATGCCCAGAAGGT
ACCCCATTGTATGGGATCTGATCTGGGGCCTCGGTACACATGCTTTACATGTGTTTAGTCGAGGTTAAAA
AAACGTCTAGGCCCCCCGAACCACGGGGACGTGGTTTTCCTTTGAAAAACACGATGATAATATGGATCGC
TAGCTGCCGCCACCATGGTGAGCAAGGGCGAGGAGGTCATCAAAGAGTTCATGCGCTTCAAGGTGCGCAT
GGAGGGCTCCATGAACGGCCACGAGTTCGAGATCGAGGGCGAGGGCGAGGGCCGCCCCTACGAGGGCACC
CAGACCGCCAAGCTGAAGGTGACCAAGGGCGGCCCCCTGCCCTTCGCCTGGGACATCCTGTCCCCCCAGT
TCATGTACGGCTCCAAGGCGTACGTGAAGCACCCCGCCGACATCCCCGATTACAAGAAGCTGTCCTTCCC
CGAGGGCTTCAAGTGGGAGCGCGTGATGAACTTCGAGGACGGCGGTCTGGTGACCGTGACCCAGGACTCC
TCCCTGCAGGACGGCACGCTGATCTACAAGGTGAAGATGCGCGGCACCAACTTCCCCCCCGACGGCCCCG
TAATGCAGAAGAAGACCATGGGCTGGGAGGCCTCCACCGAGCGCCTGTACCCCCGCGACGGCGTGCTGAA
GGGCGAGATCCACCAGGCCCTGAAGCTGAAGGACGGCGGCCACTACCTGGTGGAGTTCAAGACCATCTAC
ATGGCCAAGAAGCCCGTGCAACTGCCCGGCTACTACTACGTGGACACCAAGCTGGACATCACCTCCCACA
ACGAGGACTACACCATCGTGGAACAGTACGAGCGCTCCGAGGGCCGCCACCACCTGTTCCTGGGGCATGG
CACCGGCAGCACCGGCAGCGGCAGCTCCGGCACCGCCTCCTCCGAGGACAACAACATGGCCGTCATCAAA
GAGTTCATGCGCTTCAAGGTGCGCATGGAGGGCTCCATGAACGGCCACGAGTTCGAGATCGAGGGCGAGG
GCGAGGGCCGCCCCTACGAGGGCACCCAGACCGCCAAGCTGAAGGTGACCAAGGGCGGCCCCCTGCCCTT
CGCCTGGGACATCCTGTCCCCCCAGTTCATGTACGGCTCCAAGGCGTACGTGAAGCACCCCGCCGACATC
CCCGATTACAAGAAGCTGTCCTTCCCCGAGGGCTTCAAGTGGGAGCGCGTGATGAACTTCGAGGACGGCG
GTCTGGTGACCGTGACCCAGGACTCCTCCCTGCAGGACGGCACGCTGATCTACAAGGTGAAGATGCGCGG
CACCAACTTCCCCCCCGACGGCCCCGTAATGCAGAAGAAGACCATGGGCTGGGAGGCCTCCACCGAGCGC
CTGTACCCCCGCGACGGCGTGCTGAAGGGCGAGATCCACCAGGCCCTGAAGCTGAAGGACGGCGGCCGCT
ACCTGGTGGAGTTCAAGACCATCTACATGGCCAAGAAGCCCGTGCAACTGCCCGGCTACTACTACGTGGA
CACCAAGCTGGACATCACCTCCCACAACGAGGACTACACCATCGTGGAACAGTACGAGCGCTCCGAGGGC
CGCCACCACCTGTTCCTGTACGGCATGGACGAGCTGTACAAGGACTATAAGGACGATGATGACAAGTAGC
GGCCGCACGCGTCAAGGGCGAATTGGCCGCGACTCTAGAGGATCATAATCAGCCATACCACATTTGTAGA
GGTTTTACTTGCTTTAAAAAACCTCCCACACCTCCCCCTGAACCTGAAACATAAAATGAATGCAATTGTT
GTTGTTAACTTGTTTATTGCAGCTTATAATGGGTACAAATAAAGCAATAGCATCACAAATTTCACAAATA
AAGCATTTTTTTCACTGCCTCGACATGCATGGGTGCGGCGAGCGGTATCAGCTCACTCAAAGGCGGTAAT
ACGGTTATCCACAGAATCAGGGGATAACGCAGGAAAGAACATGTGAGCAAAAGGCCAG
