>Addgene plasmid #61404 | pCITF-KCC2 | addgene partial sequence | sequence record 115618 | pCAG-F 5'-GCAACGTGCTGGTTATTGTG-3'
GGCAAAGAATTGCTCGAGCTCAAGCTTCGAATTCGGCTTATGCCCAACAACCTGACGGACTGCGAGGACG
GCGATGGGGGAGCCAACCCGGGTGATGGCAACCCCAAGGAAAGCAGTCCCTTCATCAACAGCACCGACAC
AGAGAAGGGAAAGGAGTATGATGGCAAGAACATGGCCTTGTTTGAGGAGGAGATGGACACCAGCCCTATG
GTGTCCTCCTTGCTCAGTGGCCTGGCCAACTACACCAACCTGCCCCAGGGAAGTAGGGAGCATGAAGAGG
CAGAAAACAATGAGGGTGGAAAAAAGAAGCCGGTGCAGGCCCCACGCATGGGCACCTTCATGGGCGTGTA
CCTGCCGTGCCTGCAGAACATCTTTGGCGTCATCCTCTTCCTGCGGCTCACCTGGGTGGTGGGCATTGCA
GGCATCATGGAGTCCTTCTGCATGGTGTTCATCTGCTGCTCCTGTACGATGCTCACGGCCATCTCCATGA
GTGCAATTGCAACGAATGGTGTTGTGCCTGCTGGTGGCTCCTACTACATGATTTCCAGGTCTCTGGGCCC
AGAGTTTGGGGGTGCCGTGGGCCTCTGCTTCTACCTGGGCACTACCTTTGCAGGAGCCATGTACATCCTG
GGCACCATCGAAATCCTGCTGGCTTACCTCTTCCCAGCCATGGCCATCTTCAAGGCAGAAGATGCCAGTG
GGGAGGCAGCAGCCATGCTGAACAACATGCGTGTTTACGGCACCTGTGTGCTCACCTGCATGGCCACTGT
GGTGTTTGTGGGTGTCAAGTATGTCAACAAGTTTGCCCTTGTCTTCCTGGGTTGTGTCATCCTCTCCATC
CTGGCCATCTATGCTGGGGTCATCAAGTCTGCCTTCGACCCACCCAACTTCCCGATCTGCCTCCTGGGTA
ACCGCACGCTGTCTCGCCATGGCTTTGATGTCTGTGCCAAGCTGGCTTGGGAAGGAAATGAGACGGTGAC
CACACGGCTATGGGG
