>Addgene plasmid #61404 | pCITF-KCC2 | addgene partial sequence | sequence record 115651 | IRES-F 5'-TGGCTCTCCTCAAGCGTATT-3'
GCCCAGAAGGTACCCCATTGTATGGGATCTGATCTGGGGCCTCGGTACACATGCTTTACATGTGTTTAGT
CGAGGTTAAAAAAACGTCTAGGCCCCCCGAACCACGGGGACGTGGTTTTCCTTTGAAAAACACGATGATA
ATATGGATCGCTAGCTGCCGCCACCATGGTGAGCAAGGGCGAGGAGGTCATCAAAGAGTTCATGCGCTTC
AAGGTGCGCATGGAGGGCTCCATGAACGGCCACGAGTTCGAGATCGAGGGCGAGGGCGAGGGCCGCCCCT
ACGAGGGCACCCAGACCGCCAAGCTGAAGGTGACCAAGGGCGGCCCCCTGCCCTTCGCCTGGGACATCCT
GTCCCCCCAGTTCATGTACGGCTCCAAGGCGTACGTGAAGCACCCCGCCGACATCCCCGATTACAAGAAG
CTGTCCTTCCCCGAGGGCTTCAAGTGGGAGCGCGTGATGAACTTCGAGGACGGCGGTCTGGTGACCGTGA
CCCAGGACTCCTCCCTGCAGGACGGCACGCTGATCTACAAGGTGAAGATGCGCGGCACCAACTTCCCCCC
CGACGGCCCCGTAATGCAGAAGAAGACCATGGGCTGGGAGGCCTCCACCGAGCGCCTGTACCCCCGCGAC
GGCGTGCTGAAGGGCGAGATCCACCAGGCCCTGAAGCTGAAGGACGGCGGCCACTACCTGGTGGAGTTCA
AGACCATCTACATGGCCAAGAAGCCCGTGCAACTGCCCGGCTACTACTACGTGGACACCAAGCTGGACAT
CACCTCCCACAACGAGGACTACACCATCGTGGAACAGTACGAGCGCTCCGAGGGCCGCCACCACCTGTTC
CTGGGGCATGGCACCGGCAGCACCGGCAGCGGCAGCTCCGGCACCGCCTCCTCCGA
