>Addgene plasmid #61404 | pCITF-KCC2 | addgene partial sequence | sequence record 115661 | SV40pA-R 5'-GAAATTTGTGATGCTATTGC-3'
TTATAAGCTGCAATAAACAAGTTAACAACAACAATTGCATTCATTTTATGTTTCAGGTTCAGGGGGAGGT
GTGGGAGGTTTTTTAAAGCAAGTAAAACCTCTACAAATGTGGTATGGCTGATTATGATCCTCTAGAGTCG
CGGCCAATTCGCCCTTGACGCGTGCGGCCGCTACTTGTCATCATCGTCCTTATAGTCCTTGTACAGCTCG
TCCATGCCGTACAGGAACAGGTGGTGGCGGCCCTCGGAGCGCTCGTACTGTTCCACGATGGTGTAGTCCT
CGTTGTGGGAGGTGATGTCCAGCTTGGTGTCCACGTAGTAGTAGCCGGGCAGTTGCACGGGCTTCTTGGC
CATGTAGATGGTCTTGAACTCCACCAGGTAGCGGCCGCCGTCCTTCAGCTTCAGGGCCTGGTGGATCTCG
CCCTTCAGCACGCCGTCGCGGGGGTACAGGCGCTCGGTGGAGGCCTCCCAGCCCATGGTCTTCTTCTGCA
TTACGGGGCCGTCGGGGGGGAAGTTGGTGCCGCGCATCTTCACCTTGTAGATCAGCGTGCCGTCCTGCAG
GGAGGAGTCCTGGGTCACGGTCACCAGACCGCCGTCCTCGAAGTTCATCACGCGCTCCCACTTGAAGCCC
TCGGGGAAGGACAGCTTCTTGTAATCGGGGATGTCGGCGGGGTGCTTCACGTACGCCTTGGAGCCGTACA
TGAACTGGGGGGACAGGATGTCCCAGGCGAAGGGCAGGGGGCCGCCCTTGGTCACCTTCAGCTTGGCGGT
CTGGGTGCCCTCGTAGGGGCGGCCCTCGCCCTCGCCCTCGATCTCGAACTCGTGGCCGTTCATGGAGCCC
TCCATGCGCACCTTGAAGCGCATGAACTCTTTGATGACGGCCATGTTGTTGTCCTCGGAGGAGGCGGTGC
CGGA
