>Addgene plasmid #61404 | pCITF-KCC2 | addgene partial sequence | sequence record 117959 | hKCC2-F1 5'-CAATCCGGAGAAAGAATCCAG-3'
CTGAACGTCCCAGAAGAGACGGCTGGTGACAGTGAAGAGAAGCCAGAGGAGGAGGTGCAGCTGATCCACG
ATCAGAGTGCTCCCAGCTGCCCCAGCAGCTCCCCGTCCCCAGGGGAGGAGCCTGAGGGGGAAGGGGAGAC
AGATCCGGAGAAGGTGCATCTCACCTGGACCAAGGACAAGTCGGTGGCAGAGAAGAATAAGGGCCCCAGT
CCTGTCTCCTCTGAGGGCATCAAGGACTTCTTCAGCATGAAGCCGGAGTGGGAGAACTTGAACCAGTCCA
ACGTGCGGCGCATGCACACGGCCGTGCGGCTGAACGAGGTCATCGTGAAGAAATCCCGGGACGCCAAGCT
TGTTTTGCTCAACATGCCTGGGCCTCCCCGCAACCGCAATGGTGATGAAAACTACATGGAGTTTCTCGAG
GTCCTCACAGAGCACCTGGACCGGGTGATGCTGGTCCGCGGCGGCGGCCGCGAGGTCATCACCATCTACT
CCTGAGAACCAGGTCTAGGGGATCCATACCCATACGATGTTCCAGATTACGCATAGATCCGCCCCTCTCC
CTCCCCCCCCCCTAACGTTACTGGCCGAAGCCGCTTGGAATAAGGCCGGTGTGCGTTTGTCTATATGTTA
TTTTCCACCATATTGCCGTCTTTTGGCAATGTGAGGGCCCGGAAACCTGGCCCTGTCTTCTTGACGAGCA
TTCCTAGGGGTCTTTCCCCTCTCGCCAAAGGAATGCAAGGTCTGTTGAATGTCGTGAAGGAAGCAGTTCC
TCTGGAAGCTTCTTGAAGACAAACAACGTCTGTAGCGACCCTTTGCAGGCAGCGGAACCCCCCACCTGGC
GACAGGTGCCTCTGCGGCCAAAAGCCACGTGT
