>Addgene plasmid #61404 | pCITF-KCC2 | addgene partial sequence | sequence record 118507 | pCDH-rev 5'-GCATTCCTTTGGCGAGAG-3'
AATGCTCGTCAAGAAGACAGGGCCAGGTTTCCGGGCCCTCACATTGCCAAAAGACGGCAATATGGTGGAA
AATAACATATAGACAAACGCACACCGGCCTTATTCCAAGCGGCTTCGGCCAGTAACGTTAGGGGGGGGGG
AGGGAGAGGGGCGGATCTATGCGTAATCTGGAACATCGTATGGGTATGGATCCCCTAGACCTGGTTCTCA
GGAGTAGATGGTGATGACCTCGCGGCCGCCGCCGCGGACCAGCATCACCCGGTCCAGGTGCTCTGTGAGG
ACCTCGAGAAACTCCATGTAGTTTTCATCACCATTGCGGTTGCGGGGAGGCCCAGGCATGTTGAGCAAAA
CAAGCTTGGCGTCCCGGGATTTCTTCACGATGACCTCGTTCAGCCGCACGGCCGTGTGCATGCGCCGCAC
GTTGGACTGGTTCAAGTTCTCCCACTCCGGCTTCATGCTGAAGAAGTCCTTGATGCCCTCAGAGGAGACA
GGACTGGGGCCCTTATTCTTCTCTGCCACCGACTTGTCCTTGGTCCAGGTGAGATGCACCTTCTCCGGAT
CTGTCTCCCCTTCCCCCTCAGGCTCCTCCCCTGGGGACGGGGAGCTGCTGGGGCAGCTGGGAGCACTCTG
ATCGTGGATCAGCTGCACCTCCTCCTCTGGCTTCTCTTCACTGTCACCAGCCGTCTCTTCTGG
