>Addgene plasmid #61404 | pCITF-KCC2 | addgene partial sequence | sequence record 119121 | inTdTomato5-3 5'-CCTCCGAGGACAACAACATGG-3'
TGCGCTTCAAGGTGCGCATGGAGGGCTCCATGAACGGCCACGAGTTCGAGATCGAGGGCGAGGGCGAGGG
CCGCCCCTACGAGGGCACCCAGACCGCCAAGCTGAAGGTGACCAAGGGCGGCCCCCTGCCCTTCGCCTGG
GACATCCTGTCCCCCCAGTTCATGTACGGCTCCAAGGCGTACGTGAAGCACCCCGCCGACATCCCCGATT
ACAAGAAGCTGTCCTTCCCCGAGGGCTTCAAGTGGGAGCGCGTGATGAACTTCGAGGACGGCGGTCTGGT
GACCGTGACCCAGGACTCCTCCCTGCAGGACGGCACGCTGATCTACAAGGTGAAGATGCGCGGCACCAAC
TTCCCCCCCGACGGCCCCGTAATGCAGAAGAAGACCATGGGCTGGGAGGCCTCCACCGAGCGCCTGTACC
CCCGCGACGGCGTGCTGAAGGGCGAGATCCACCAGGCCCTGAAGCTGAAGGACGGCGGCCGCTACCTGGT
GGAGTTCAAGACCATCTACATGGCCAAGAAGCCCGTGCAACTGCCCGGCTACTACTACGTGGACACCAAG
CTGGACATCACCTCCCACAACGAGGACTACACCATCGTGGAACAGTACGAGCGCTCCGAGGGCCGCCACC
ACCTGTTCCTGTACGGCATGGACGAGCTGTACAAGGACTATAAGGACGATGATGACAAGTAGCGGCCGCA
CGCGTCAAGGGCGAATTGGCCGCGACTCTAGAGGATCATAATCAGCCATACCACATTTGTAGAGGTTTTA
CTTGCTTTAAAA
